Addgene plasmid #207087: Halo-53BP1 HRD
Purpose: Homologous recombination donor for insertion of a HaloTag at the N-terminus of the endogenous 53BP1 locus.
Depositing lab: Jens Schmidt. Publication: Systematic analysis of the molecular and biophysical properties of key DNA damage response factors. Heyza JR, Mikhova M, Bahl A, Broadbent DG, Schmidt JC. Elife. 2023 Jun 21;12:e87086. doi: 10.7554/eLife.87086. PubMed 37341699.
Backbone
  Vector backbone: pFastBac dual
  Backbone size w/o insert (bp): 5000
  Vector type: Mammalian Expression
Growth in bacteria
  Bacterial resistance: Ampicillin, 100 μg/mL
  Growth temperature: 37°C
  Growth strain: DH5alpha
  Copy number: High Copy
Gene/Insert
  Gene/Insert name: HaloTag with internal PuroR cassette flanked by human 53BP1 locus sequences
  Species: H. sapiens (human), Synthetic
  Promoter: Endogenous
  Tag / fusion protein: HaloTag (N terminal on insert)
  Cloning method: Gibson Cloning
  Sequencing primers: 5′ GCTTTAAAAAACCTCCCACACCTC; 3′ AAA CCA CAA CTA GAA TGC AGT GA
Terms and licenses: Academic/Nonprofit Terms; Industry Terms: Not Available to Industry
How to cite: Halo-53BP1 HRD was a gift from Jens Schmidt (Addgene plasmid # 207087 ; http://n2t.net/addgene:207087 ; RRID:Addgene_207087)
