[The description below was written by a language model from this plasmid's Addgene catalogue record and pLannotate feature annotations shown in this document.]
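Description:
Halo-53BP1 HRD is a homologous recombination donor plasmid used for genome editing in human cells, designed to place a HaloTag at the N-terminus of the protein encoded by the endogenous 53BP1 locus. It is built by Gibson assembly in a pFastBac Dual backbone, which here serves simply as a cloning scaffold. The baculovirus-related elements it carries (polyhedrin and p10 promoters, Tn7L/Tn7R transposition ends, a gentamicin resistance gene, and HSV TK and SV40 polyadenylation signals) are backbone remnants and are not needed for its role as a donor. The plasmid is propagated in E. coli through a high-copy ColE1/pUC-type origin with ampicillin selection, and an f1 origin is also present.

The annotated payload runs in the order 3xFLAG epitope, loxP, a reverse-oriented puromycin selection cassette (SV40 enhancer/early promoter, puromycin N-acetyltransferase, synthetic poly(A) signal), a second loxP, the HaloTag coding sequence, and a TEV protease cleavage site. The unannotated stretches on either side of this block presumably correspond to the human 53BP1 locus homology arms named in the catalogue entry, although the feature table does not label them. No exogenous promoter drives the tag; after integration the fusion is expressed from the endogenous 53BP1 promoter. The puromycin cassette allows enrichment of edited cells. Because it interrupts the tag and is flanked by loxP sites, Cre recombinase can be used to remove it, which should leave a single loxP between the FLAG and HaloTag sequences and a continuous tagged reading frame. The resulting HaloTag fusion can be covalently labelled with chloroalkane ligands. The associated study examined the molecular and biophysical properties of DNA damage response factors.
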