Features (pLannotate 1.2.2; 24 found; start..end, strand, type, name):
      2..456     +  rep_origin     f1 ori (sequence partly withheld): f1 bacteriophage origin of replication; arrow indicates direction of (+) strand synthesis
    482..586     +  promoter       AmpR promoter: bla
    587..1447    +  CDS            AmpR: β-lactamase; bla; confers resistance to ampicillin, carbenicillin, and related antibiotics
   1618..2206    +  rep_origin     ori: high-copy-number ColE1/pMB1/pBR322/pUC origin of replication
   2392..2443    -  misc_feature   bom (fragment): basis of mobility region from pBR322
   2511..2735    -  mobile_element Tn7R: mini-Tn7 element (right end of the Tn7 transposon) Tn7
   2802..3335    -  CDS            GmR: gentamycin acetyltransferase; aacC1; confers resistance to gentamycin
   3524..3552    -  promoter       Pc promoter: intI1 (promoter lies within the coding sequence); class 1 integron promoter
   3530..3889    -  CDS            YPR2_ECOLX (fragment): Protein predicted: Swiss-Prot protein existence level 4. From Escherichia coli.
   4060..4108    -  polyA_signal   HSV TK poly(A) signal: herpes simplex virus thymidine kinase polyadenylation signal (Cole and Stacy, 1985)
   4244..4353    -  promoter       p10 promoter: baculovirus promoter for expression in insect cells
   4377..4468    +  promoter       polyhedrin promoter: polh from Autographa californica; promoter for the baculovirus polyhedrin gene
   4621..4704    +  CDS            large T antigen (fragment): large T antigen from SV40 (simian virus 40)
   5471..5536    +  CDS            3xFLAG: three tandem FLAG® epitope tags, followed by an enterokinase cleavage site
   5537..5570    +  protein_bind   loxP: Cre-mediated recombination occurs in the 8-bp core sequence (GCATACAT). Cre recombinase
   5577..5625    -  polyA_signal   poly(A) signal: synthetic polyadenylation signal
   5626..6225    -  CDS            PuroR: puromycin N-acetyltransferase; pac from Streptomyces alboniger; confers resistance to puromycin
   6232..6548    -  promoter       SV40 promoter: SV40 enhancer and early promoter
   6555..6588    -  protein_bind   loxP: Cre-mediated recombination occurs in the 8-bp core sequence (GCATACAT). Cre recombinase
   6597..7487    +  CDS            HaloTag®: modified bacterial dehalogenase that forms covalent bonds with chloroalkane derivatives
   7500..7520    +  CDS            TEV site: tobacco etch virus (TEV) protease recognition and cleavage site
   8297..8431    +  polyA_signal   SV40 poly(A) signal: SV40 polyadenylation signal
   8460..8625    -  mobile_element Tn7L: mini-Tn7 element (left end of the Tn7 transposon) Tn7
   8788..8804    +  CDS            lacZα (fragment): LacZα fragment of β-galactosidase; lacZ fragment
>Addgene plasmid #207087 | Halo-53BP1 HRD | addgene full sequence | sequence record 431238 | Addgene NGS Result
G
[124 nt withheld, positions 2-125]
C
[91 nt withheld, positions 127-217]
A
[49 nt withheld, positions 219-267]
CCTTTGACGTTGGAGTCCACGTTCTT
[37 nt withheld, positions 294-330]
ACCCTATCTCGGTCTATTCTTTTGATTTATAAGGGATTTTGCCGATTTCGGCCTATTGGTTAAAAAATGA
GCTGATTTAACAAAAATTTAACGCGAATTTTAACAAAATATTAACGCTTACAATTTAGGTGGCACTTTTC
GGGGAAATGTGCGCGGAACCCCTATTTGTTTATTTTTCTAAATACATTCAAATATGTATCCGCTCATGAG
ACAATAACCCTGATAAATGCTTCAATAATATTGAAAAAGGAAGAGTATGAGTATTCAACATTTCCGTGTC
GCCCTTATTCCCTTTTTTGCGGCATTTTGCCTTCCTGTTTTTGCTCACCCAGAAACGCTGGTGAAAGTAA
AAGATGCTGAAGATCAGTTGGGTGCACGAGTGGGTTACATCGAACTGGATCTCAACAGCGGTAAGATCCT
TGAGAGTTTTCGCCCCGAAGAACGTTTTCCAATGATGAGCACTTTTAAAGTTCTGCTATGTGGCGCGGTA
TTATCCCGTATTGACGCCGGGCAAGAGCAACTCGGTCGCCGCATACACTATTCTCAGAATGACTTGGTTG
AGTACTCACCAGTCACAGAAAAGCATCTTACGGATGGCATGACAGTAAGAGAATTATGCAGTGCTGCCAT
AACCATGAGTGATAACACTGCGGCCAACTTACTTCTGACAACGATCGGAGGACCGAAGGAGCTAACCGCT
TTTTTGCACAACATGGGGGATCATGTAACTCGCCTTGATCGTTGGGAACCGGAGCTGAATGAAGCCATAC
CAAACGACGAGCGTGACACCACGATGCCTGTAGCAATGGCAACAACGTTGCGCAAACTATTAACTGGCGA
ACTACTTACTCTAGCTTCCCGGCAACAATTAATAGACTGGATGGAGGCGGATAAAGTTGCAGGACCACTT
CTGCGCTCGGCCCTTCCGGCTGGCTGGTTTATTGCTGATAAATCTGGAGCCGGTGAGCGTGGGTCTCGCG
GTATCATTGCAGCACTGGGGCCAGATGGTAAGCCCTCCCGTATCGTAGTTATCTACACGACGGGGAGTCA
GGCAACTATGGATGAACGAAATAGACAGATCGCTGAGATAGGTGCCTCACTGATTAAGCATTGGTAACTG
TCAGACCAAGTTTACTCATATATACTTTAGATTGATTTAAAACTTCATTTTTAATTTAAAAGGATCTAGG
TGAAGATCCTTTTTGATAATCTCATGACCAAAATCCCTTAACGTGAGTTTTCGTTCCACTGAGCGTCAGA
CCCCGTAGAAAAGATCAAAGGATCTTCTTGAGATCCTTTTTTTCTGCGCGTAATCTGCTGCTTGCAAACA
AAAAAACCACCGCTACCAGCGGTGGTTTGTTTGCCGGATCAAGAGCTACCAACTCTTTTTCCGAAGGTAA
CTGGCTTCAGCAGAGCGCAGATACCAAATACTGTTCTTCTAGTGTAGCCGTAGTTAGGCCACCACTTCAA
GAACTCTGTAGCACCGCCTACATACCTCGCTCTGCTAATCCTGTTACCAGTGGCTGCTGCCAGTGGCGAT
AAGTCGTGTCTTACCGGGTTGGACTCAAGACGATAGTTACCGGATAAGGCGCAGCGGTCGGGCTGAACGG
GGGGTTCGTGCACACAGCCCAGCTTGGAGCGAACGACCTACACCGAACTGAGATACCTACAGCGTGAGCT
ATGAGAAAGCGCCACGCTTCCCGAAGGGAGAAAGGCGGACAGGTATCCGGTAAGCGGCAGGGTCGGAACA
GGAGAGCGCACGAGGGAGCTTCCAGGGGGAAACGCCTGGTATCTTTATAGTCCTGTCGGGTTTCGCCACC
TCTGACTTGAGCGTCGATTTTTGTGATGCTCGTCAGGGGGGCGGAGCCTATGGAAAAACGCCAGCAACGC
GGCCTTTTTACGGTTCCTGGCCTTTTGCTGGCCTTTTGCTCACATGTTCTTTCCTGCGTTATCCCCTGAT
TCTGTGGATAACCGTATTACCGCCTTTGAGTGAGCTGATACCGCTCGCCGCAGCCGAACGACCGAGCGCA
GCGAGTCAGTGAGCGAGGAAGCGGAAGAGCGCCTGATGCGGTATTTTCTCCTTACGCATCTGTGCGGTAT
TTCACACCGCATAGACCAGCCGCGTAACCTGGCAAAATCGGTTACGGTTGAGTAATAAATGGATGCCCTG
CGTAAGCGGGTGTGGGCGGACAATAAAGTCTTAAACTGAACAAAATAGATCTAAACTATGACAATAAAGT
CTTAAACTAGACAGAATAGTTGTAAACTGAAATCAGTCCAGTTATGCTGTGAAAAAGCATACTGGACTTT
TGTTATGGCTAAAGCAAACTCTTCATTTTCTGAAGTGCAAATTGCCCGTCGTATTAAAGAGGGGCGTGGC
CAAGGGCATGGTAAAGACTATATTCGCGGCGTTGTGACAATTTACCGAACAACTCCGCGGCCGGGAAGCC
GATCTCGGCTTGAACGAATTGTTAGGTGGCGGTACTTGGGTCGATATCAAAGTGCATCACTTCTTCCCGT
ATGCCCAACTTTGTATAGAGAGCCACTGCGGGATCGTCACCGTAATCTGCTTGCACGTAGATCACATAAG
CACCAAGCGCGTTGGCCTCATGCTTGAGGAGATTGATGAGCGCGGTGGCAATGCCCTGCCTCCGGTGCTC
GCCGGAGACTGCGAGATCATAGATATAGATCTCACTACGCGGCTGCTCAAACTTGGGCAGAACGTAAGCC
GCGAGAGCGCCAACAACCGCTTCTTGGTCGAAGGCAGCAAGCGCGATGAATGTCTTACTACGGAGCAAGT
TCCCGAGGTAATCGGAGTCCGGCTGATGTTGGGAGTAGGTGGCTACGTCTCCGAACTCACGACCGAAAAG
ATCAAGAGCAGCCCGCATGGATTTGACTTGGTCAGGGCCGAGCCTACATGTGCGAATGATGCCCATACTT
GAGCCACCTAACTTTGTTTTAGGGCGACTGCCCTGCTGCGTAACATCGTTGCTGCTGCGTAACATCGTTG
CTGCTCCATAACATCAAACATCGACCCACGGCGTAACGCGCTTGCTGCTTGGATGCCCGAGGCATAGACT
GTACAAAAAAACAGTCATAACAAGCCATGAAAACCGCCACTGCGCCGTTACCACCGCTGCGTTCGGTCAA
GGTTCTGGACCAGTTGCGTGAGCGCATACGCTACTTGCATTACAGTTTACGAACCGAACAGGCTTATGTC
AACTGGGTTCGTGCCTTCATCCGTTTCCACGGTGTGCGTCACCCGGCAACCTTGGGCAGCAGCGAAGTCG
AGGCATTTCTGTCCTGGCTGGCGAACGAGCGCAAGGTTTCGGTCTCCACGCATCGTCAGGCATTGGCGGC
CTTGCTGTTCTTCTACGGCAAGGTGCTGTGCACGGATCTGCCCTTGCTTCAGGAGATCGGTAGACCTCGG
CCGTCGCGGCGCTTGCCGGTGGTGCTGACCCCGGATGAAGTGGTTCGCATCCTCGGTTTTCTGGAAGGCG
AGCATCGTTTGTTCGCCCAGGACTCTAGCTATAGTTCTAGTGGTTGGCTACGTACCCGTAGTGGCTATGG
CAGGGCTTGCCGCCCCGACGTTGGCTGCGAGCCCTGGGCCTTCACCCGAACTTGGGGGTTGGGGTGGGGA
AAAGGAAGAAACGCGGGCGTATTGGTCCCAATGGGGTCTCGGTGGGGTATCGACAGAGTGCCAGCCCTGG
GACCGAACCCCGCGTTTATGAACAAACGACCCAACACCCGTGCGTTTTATTCTGTCTTTTTATTGCCGTC
ATAGCGCGGGTTCCTTCCGGTATTGTCTCCTTCCGTGTTTCAGTTAGCCTCCCCCATCTCCCGGTACCGC
ATGCTATGCATCAGCTGCTAGCACCATGGCTCGAGATCCCGGGTGATCAAGTCTTCGTCGAGTGATTGTA
AATAAAATGTAATTTACAGTATAGTATTTTAATTAATATACAAATGATTTGATAATAATTCTTATTTAAC
TATAATATATTGTGTTGGGTTGAATTAAAGGTCCGTATACTCCGGAATATTAATAGATCATGGAGATAAT
TAAAATGATAACCATCTCGCAAATAAATAAGTATTTTACTGTTTTCGTAACAGTTTTGTAATAAAAAAAC
CTATAAATATTCCGGATTATTCATACCGTCCCACCATCGGGCGCGGATCCCGGTCCGAAGCGCGCGGAAT
TCAAAGGCCTACGTCGACGAGCTCACTAGTCGCGGCCGCTTTCGAATCTAGAGCCTGCAGTCTCGACAAG
CTTGTCGAGAAGTACTAGAGGATCATAATCAGCCATACCACATTTGTAGAGGTTTTACTTGCTTTAAAAA
ACCTCCCACACCTCCCCCTGAACCTGAAACATAAAATGAATGCAATTGTTGTTGTTCAGCGAATGGACGA
TCCGATATTGTGTGACGTGACGGGAAAGGGGGAGTTCGCGGCCGGTGGCGGCGGTGGCGACAGCGGCGAC
CTAGGGATCGATCTGGAGGGACTTGGGGAGCGTGCAGAGACCTCTAGCTCGAGCGCGAGGGACCTCCCGC
CGGGATGCCTGGTACTGTTTGGAGAGAAATGGGAGTGCAGTGGGCTCTGAAGGCCTGGATTTCGGGTCTG
AAGGGATGGCTGACCGGAGGGGGCGGGGTGGCAAGCATGGCGGCGGTGACGGGGAAGGGGTTGGAGGGCC
CTAAGGAGGGGGTGGGGAAACGTTAGCTAAGAAGGCTTGGTGGTCGTGAGGAAAGCTGAAAGGCTGTGGG
GCCTCTGGCGAACAGATTTTAGAAAACATTCTTTTGGGGGGAGGTAGAGGCGCCAGAAGGACGTGGCGGG
GGGGATGGAAAAAGGGGCGGGGAGAGAAGAGGTTAGGAAGGAGGGGAAAGGGTGTCTACGAGAAGGTGAT
GAAAAATAGGGAGGGATAGTCAGGCTTATTGTAAATAACGAGGAATGGTGACTTGGTAGGCATGATAGGA
AAGTGCTTGCAGCAATTATAAATATAATATTCTAATTGGAGGAGTCCTGAAGTGGTCCCGTTTCCCAGCT
CTTGTACTTCCGCCCCATTATTTAGGTTTAGACTGCGTGAGCAAGGCTAGTAGGTTACACGGAACTGATC
TTTTGTTATTCCATTCCAGGGGAGCAGATGGACTACAAAGACCATGACGGTGATTATAAAGATCATGATA
TCGATTACAAGGATGACGATGACAAGATAACTTCGTATAGCATACATTATACGAAGTTATAAGCTTCACA
CAAAAAACCAACACACAGATGTAATGAAAATAAAGATATTTTATTTCAGGCACCGGGCTTGCGGGTCATG
CACCAGGTGCGCGGTCCTTCGGGCACCTCGACGTCGGCGGTGACGGTGAAGCCGAGCCGCTCGTAGAAGG
GGAGGTTGCGGGGCGCGGAGGTCTCCAGGAAGGCGGGCACCCCGGCGCGCTCGGCCGCCTCCACTCCGGG
GAGCACGACGGCGCTGCCCAGACCCTTGCCCTGGTGGTCGGGCGAGACGCCGACGGTGGCCAGGAACCAC
GCGGGCTCCTTGGGCCGGTGCGGCGCCAGGAGGCCTTCCATCTGTTGCTGCGCGGCCAGCCGGGAACCGC
TCAACTCGGCCATGCGCGGGCCGATCTCGGCGAACACCGCCCCCGCTTCGACGCTCTCCGGCGTGGTCCA
GACCGCCACCGCGGCGCCGTCGTCCGCGACCCACACCTTGCCGATGTCGAGCCCGACGCGCGTGAGGAAG
AGTTCTTGCAGCTCGGTGACCCGCTCGATGTGGCGGTCCGGATCGACGGTGTGGCGCGTGGCGGGGTAGT
CGGCGAACGCGGCGGCGAGGGTGCGTACGGCCCTGGGGACGTCGTCGCGGGTGGCGAGGCGCACCGTGGG
CTTGTACTCGGTCATGAGCTTTTTGCAAAAGCCTAGGCCTCCAAAAAAGCCTCCTCACTACTTCTGGAAT
AGCTCAGAGGCCGAGGCGGCCTCGGCCTCTGCATAAATAAAAAAAATTAGTCAGCCATGGGGCGGAGAAT
GGGCGGAACTGGGCGGAGTTAGGGGCGGGATGGGCGGAGTTAGGGGCGGGACTATGGTTGCTGACTAATT
GAGATGCATGCTTTGCATACTTCTGCCTGCTGGGGAGCCTGGGGACTTTCCACACCTGGTTGCTGACTAA
TTGAGATGCATGCTTTGCATACTTCTGCCTGCTGGGGAGCCTGGGGACTTTCCACACCGGATCCATAACT
TCGTATAATGTATGCTATACGAAGTTATCCGGTACCATGGCAGAAATCGGTACTGGCTTTCCATTCGACC
CCCATTATGTGGAAGTCCTGGGCGAGCGCATGCACTACGTCGATGTTGGTCCGCGCGATGGCACCCCTGT
GCTGTTCCTGCACGGTAACCCGACCTCCTCCTACGTGTGGCGCAACATCATCCCGCATGTTGCACCGACC
CATCGCTGCATTGCTCCAGACCTGATCGGTATGGGCAAATCCGACAAACCAGACCTGGGTTATTTCTTCG
ACGACCACGTCCGCTTCATGGATGCCTTCATCGAAGCCCTGGGTCTGGAAGAGGTCGTCCTGGTCATTCA
CGACTGGGGCTCCGCTCTGGGTTTCCACTGGGCCAAGCGCAATCCAGAGCGCGTCAAAGGTATTGCATTT
ATGGAGTTCATCCGCCCTATCCCGACCTGGGACGAATGGCCAGAATTTGCCCGCGAGACCTTCCAGGCCT
TCCGCACCACCGACGTCGGCCGCAAGCTGATCATCGATCAGAACGTTTTTATCGAGGGTACGCTGCCGAT
GGGTGTCGTCCGCCCGCTGACTGAAGTCGAGATGGACCATTACCGCGAGCCGTTCCTGAATCCTGTTGAC
CGCGAGCCACTGTGGCGCTTCCCAAACGAGCTGCCAATCGCCGGTGAGCCAGCGAACATCGTCGCGCTGG
TCGAAGAATACATGGACTGGCTGCACCAGTCCCCTGTCCCGAAGCTGCTGTTCTGGGGCACCCCAGGCGT
TCTGATCCCACCGGCCGAAGCCGCTCGCCTGGCCAAAAGCCTGCCTAACTGCAAGGCTGTGGACATCGGC
CCGGGTCTGAATCTGCTGCAAGAAGACAACCCGGACCTGATCGGCAGCGAGATCGCGCGCTGGCTGTCGA
CGCTCGAGATTTCCGGCGAGCCAACCACTGAGGATCTGTACTTTCAGAGCGATAACGCGATCGCTTCCGG
TACCATGGACCCTACTGGAAGTCAGTTGGATTCAGATTTCTCTCAGCAAGATACTCCTTGCCTGATAATT
GAAGATTCTCAGCCTGAAAGCCAGGTTCTAGAGGATGATTCTGGTTCTCACTTCAGTATGCTATCTCGAC
ACCTTCCTAATCTCCAGACGCACAAAGAAAATCCTGTGTTGGTGAGTGATACCTTGTTTGAAGAAGATTG
AGCAGATTTTTTTTTTTAAACCGAAAACCAGCAAACATAAGTATTTAGAAGATCATTACCTTCTCAATAA
AGTTGATTGGAAAAATTGTTCACAAATAGTAGGTTTCATTTTGAACTATTTCATATATAATGGGGATATT
TTGTATGTGTATTTTCTAGGATGTTGTGTCCAATCCTGAACAAACAGCTGGAGAAGAACGAGGAGACGGT
AATAGTGGGTTCAATGAACATTTGAAAGAAAACAAGGTTGCAGGTGAGGTGTTTAAAGCTATCTGTCCCC
TTTGCATTTTTTGGGTGCTCTTGTTGGTGCTGGGTGGATTTAAACTTTATGTGGTTGTGTCGAATGTATG
TAAGGAAGCCTACTGTGGTATCTGCGTAGTAGTCACTCAAAAGTTGATGTGCTAGTGTCACTGATTAGAT
TGGTATTGTCTGTATTCCTGATTTTGTATTAAAGTTTGTTGGTAAATGTCTTTCATGCTAATATCCAGTT
ATTTTTTTCAGACCCTGTGGATTCTTCTAACTTGGACACATGTGGTTCCATCAGTCAACTTGTTTATTGC
AGCTTATAATGGTTACAAATAAAGCAATAGCATCACAAATTTCACAAATAAAGCATTTTTTTCACTGCAT
TCTAGTTGTGGTTTGTCCAAACTCATCAATGTATCTTATCATGTCTGGATCTGATCACTGCTTGAGCCTA
GGAGATCCGAACCAGATAAGTGAAATCTAGTTCCAAACTATTTTGTCATTTTTAATTTTCGTATTAGCTT
ACGACGCTACACCCAGTTCCCATCTATTTTGTCACTCTTCCCTAAATAATCCTTAAAAACTCCATTTCCA
CCCCTCCCAGTTCCCAACTATTTTGTCCGCCCACAGCGGGGCATTTTTCTTCCTGTTATGTTTTTAATCA
AACATCCTGCCAACTCCATGTGACAAACCGTCATCTTCGGCTACTTTTTCTCTGTCACAGAATGAAAATT
TTTCTGTCATCTCTTCGTTATTAATGTTTGTAATTGACTGAATATCAACGCTTATTTGCAGCCTGAATGG
CGAATGG
